Addgene plasmid #209470: EC67904
Purpose: Cloning protospacers for Cas12a editing
Depositing lab: Wendy Harwood & Cristobal Uauy. Depositing organization: John Innes Centre. Publication: An optimised CRISPR Cas9 and Cas12a mutagenesis toolkit for Barley and Wheat. Lawrenson T, Clarke M, Kirby R, Forner M, Steuernagel B, Brown JKM, Harwood W. Plant Methods. 2024 Aug 13;20(1):123. doi: 10.1186/s13007-024-01234-y. PubMed 39138524.
Backbone
  Vector backbone: Unknown
  Vector type: CRISPR
  Selectable markers: LacZ
Growth in bacteria
  Bacterial resistance: Ampicillin, 100 μg/mL
  Growth temperature: 37°C
  Growth strain: DH5alpha
  Copy number: High Copy
Gene/Insert
  Gene/Insert name: Cas12a HH-DR-HDV
  Species: Lachnospiraceae bacterium
  Promoter: HvU3
  Cloning method: Restriction Enzyme; 5′ cloning site unknown (unknown if destroyed)
Terms and licenses: Academic/Nonprofit Terms; Industry Terms: Not Available to Industry
Depositor comments: GoldeGate level 1 position 1
How to cite: EC67904 was a gift from Wendy Harwood & Cristobal Uauy (Addgene plasmid # 209470 ; http://n2t.net/addgene:209470 ; RRID:Addgene_209470)
