[The description below was written by a language model from this plasmid's Addgene catalogue record and pLannotate feature annotations shown in this document.]
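Description:
EC67904 is a small (about 3.7 kb), high-copy E. coli cloning plasmid from a Golden Gate toolkit for CRISPR mutagenesis in barley and wheat. It serves as an acceptor for protospacers used in Cas12a editing. The backbone is not named in the record, but the annotated features show a ColE1/pUC-type origin of replication and an ampicillin resistance gene (β-lactamase with its own promoter) for propagation and selection in bacteria. A fragment of an M13 phage origin, a T7 promoter and several short lacI, bom and RSF ori fragments are also annotated. These appear to be backbone remnants or partial sequence matches rather than functional parts of the payload.

The insert is listed as a Cas12a HH-DR-HDV unit under the HvU3 promoter, with Lachnospiraceae bacterium given as the species, which indicates the direct repeat is for an LbCas12a-type nuclease. In this design, a hammerhead ribozyme (HH) sits upstream and a hepatitis delta virus ribozyme (HDV) downstream of the crRNA direct repeat (DR) and spacer, so self-cleavage trims the transcript to a precisely ended guide RNA. The feature table detects a fragment of a hammerhead ribozyme, followed by a lac promoter/operator, pUC multiple cloning site and lacZα fragment. The HvU3 promoter, direct repeat and HDV ribozyme are not annotated. LacZ is the recorded selectable marker, consistent with a lacZα dropout cassette occupying the protospacer position so that successful insertion can be screened by blue/white colour, although the record does not state the cloning enzymes. The depositor describes the plasmid as a Golden Gate level 1, position 1 module, meaning the finished guide expression unit is intended for assembly with other level 1 units into a larger multigene construct.
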