Features (pLannotate 1.2.2; 16 found; start..end, strand, type, name):
      3..134     -  rep_origin     M13 ori (fragment): M13 bacteriophage origin of replication; arrow indicates direction of (+) strand synthesis
    155..311     -  CDS            lacZα (fragment): LacZα fragment of β-galactosidase; lacZ fragment
    320..338     +  promoter       T7 promoter: promoter for bacteriophage T7 RNA polymerase
   1032..1055    +  misc_RNA       sTRSV HHRz (fragment): hammerhead ribozyme from the tobacco ringspot virus satellite RNA (Khvorova et al., 2003)
   1097..1139    +  CDS            lacI (fragment): lac repressor; lacI; The lac repressor binds to the lac operator to inhibit transcription in E. coli. This inhibition can be relieved by adding lactose or isopropyl-β-D-thiogalactopyranoside (IPTG).
   1152..1173    +  protein_bind   CAP binding site: CAP binding activates transcription in the presence of cAMP. E. coli catabolite activator protein
   1188..1218    +  promoter       lac promoter: promoter for the E. coli lac operon
   1226..1242    +  protein_bind   lac operator: The lac repressor binds to the lac operator to inhibit transcription in E. coli. This inhibition can be relieved by adding lactose or isopropyl-β-D-thiogalactopyranoside (IPTG). lac repressor encoded by lacI
   1279..1335    -  misc_feature   MCS: pUC18/19 multiple cloning site
   1332..1489    +  CDS            lacZα (fragment): LacZα fragment of β-galactosidase; lacZ fragment
   1495..1594    -  misc_feature   bom (fragment): basis of mobility region from pBR322
   1794..1841    -  CDS            lacI (fragment): lac repressor; lacI; The lac repressor binds to the lac operator to inhibit transcription in E. coli. This inhibition can be relieved by adding lactose or isopropyl-β-D-thiogalactopyranoside (IPTG).
   1878..1918    -  rep_origin     RSF ori (fragment): Plasmids containing the RSF 1030 origin of replication can be propagated in E. coli cells that contain additional plasmids with compatible origins.
   1996..2584    -  rep_origin     ori: high-copy-number ColE1/pMB1/pBR322/pUC origin of replication
   2755..3615    -  CDS            AmpR: β-lactamase; bla; confers resistance to ampicillin, carbenicillin, and related antibiotics
   3616..3720    -  promoter       AmpR promoter: bla
>Addgene plasmid #209470 | EC67904 | addgene full sequence | sequence record 413981 | Addgene NGS Result
CTAAATTGTAAGCGTTAATATTTTGTTAAAATTCGCGTTAAATTTTTGTTAAATCAGCTCATTTTTTAAC
CAATAGGCCGAAATCGGCAAAATCCCTTATAAATCAAAAGAATAGACCGAGATAGGGTTGAGTGGCCGCT
ACAGGGCGCTCCCATTCGCCATTCAGGCTGCGCAACTGTTGGGAAGGGCGTTTCGGTGCGGGCCTCTTCG
CTATTACGCCAGCTGGCGAAAGGGGGATGTGCTGCAAGGCGATTAAGTTGGGTAACGCCAGGGTTTTCCC
AGTCACGACGTTGTAAAACGACGGCCAGTGAGCGCGACGTAATACGACTCACTATAGGGCGAATTGGCGG
AAGGCCGTCAAGGCCGCATCGCATGAAGACAATGCCCTCACAGAGTGCCCCTCATTTATGTCAAACTATA
CACTTATCATGTCTGACATGACTTTGCAGTTAATTTTTTTGAACGGTGTCATGCTTTGCACAATTGTCCT
CCATCTATAATGTTTTACAAGAAACTATTTAATACTGTATTAACCTTTGCAGTAGGCATACTTGGTACCA
TAATTATCTACATGCTGTCATGTGGAGCTCGTGGTACATACAGTAGTTTTTTTGTTACTAAATACGGAGT
ACATTCGTATATGATATGTTCCCTAATTAGTTGCATCACTTTTTTGTCCTCATTGCTGCTCTACTCTAAA
CTTATGTTCCAGACAAGCCTACAACTGAGTCAGCCTGTCAGAGTTCTACTGTGTTTGGATAGATGTTCTA
GTGCAACTTTCTTCTTGTATGTTTAGTTAATCATAAGGACTCATTTTCTTACTACCTCCGGGACAGATGT
TTCTCAGATGGGCCGGGCTCTCTCTGCCCAGCAGGCAGCAGCAGCCCGACCTCATGGGCCAGCACCCACC
ACGAGTTCCAGCTAGGGGGTGTTGCTGCCTAACACTAACACTAACATTAGTCCCACCTCGCCAGTTTGCA
GGGATCGGAACCAGCTTATAAGCTGAGCTGAGGAAGAAGGTAGCAAAATTACTGATGAGTCCGTGAGGAC
GAAACGAGTAAGCTCGTCTAATTTCTACTAAGTGTAGATTGAGACCGCAGCTGGCACGACAGGTTTGCCG
ACTGGAAAGCGGGCAGTGAGCGCAACGCAATTAATGTGAGTTAGCTCACTCATTAGGCACCCCAGGCTTT
ACACTTTATGCTTCCGGCTCGTATGTTGTGTGGAATTGTGAGCGGATAACAATTTCACACAGGAAACAGC
TATGACCATGATTACGCCAAGCTTGCATGCCTGCAGGTCGACTCTAGAGGATCCCCGGGTACCGAGCTCG
AATTCACTGGCCGTCGTTTTACAACGTCGTGACTGGGAAAACCCTGGCGTTACCCAACTTAATCGCCTTG
CAGCACATCCCCCTTTCGCCAGCTGGCGTAATAGCGAAGAGGCCCGCACCGATCGCCCTTCCCAACAGTT
GCGCAGCCTGAATGGCGAATGGCGCCTGATGCGGTATTTTCTCCTTACGCATCTGTGCGGTATTTCACAC
CGCATATGGTGCACTCTCAGTACAATCTGCTCTGATGCCGCATAGTTAAGCCAGCCCCGACACCCGCCAA
CACCCGCTGACGCGCCCTGACGGGCTTGTCTGCTCCCGGCATCCGCTTACAGACAAGCTGTGACGGTCTC
AGGCCGGCATGGTCCCAGCCTCCTCGCTGGCGCCGGCTGGGCAACATGCTTCGGCATGGCGAATGGGACT
TTTTGCAATTGTCTTCCTGGCCTGGGCCTCATGGGCCTTCCGCTCACTGCCCGCTTTCCAGTCGGGAAAC
CTGTCGTGCCAGCTGCATTAACATGGTCATAGCTGTTTCCTTGCGTATTGGGCGCTCTCCGCTTCCTCGC
TCACTGACTCGCTGCGCTCGGTCGTTCGGGTAAAGCCTGGGGTGCCTAATGAGCAAAAGGCCAGCAAAAG
GCCAGGAACCGTAAAAAGGCCGCGTTGCTGGCGTTTTTCCATAGGCTCCGCCCCCCTGACGAGCATCACA
AAAATCGACGCTCAAGTCAGAGGTGGCGAAACCCGACAGGACTATAAAGATACCAGGCGTTTCCCCCTGG
AAGCTCCCTCGTGCGCTCTCCTGTTCCGACCCTGCCGCTTACCGGATACCTGTCCGCCTTTCTCCCTTCG
GGAAGCGTGGCGCTTTCTCATAGCTCACGCTGTAGGTATCTCAGTTCGGTGTAGGTCGTTCGCTCCAAGC
TGGGCTGTGTGCACGAACCCCCCGTTCAGCCCGACCGCTGCGCCTTATCCGGTAACTATCGTCTTGAGTC
CAACCCGGTAAGACACGACTTATCGCCACTGGCAGCAGCCACTGGTAACAGGATTAGCAGAGCGAGGTAT
GTAGGCGGTGCTACAGAGTTCTTGAAGTGGTGGCCTAACTACGGCTACACTAGAAGAACAGTATTTGGTA
TCTGCGCTCTGCTGAAGCCAGTTACCTTCGGAAAAAGAGTTGGTAGCTCTTGATCCGGCAAACAAACCAC
CGCTGGTAGCGGTGGTTTTTTTGTTTGCAAGCAGCAGATTACGCGCAGAAAAAAAGGATCTCAAGAAGAT
CCTTTGATCTTTTCTACGGGGTCTGACGCTCAGTGGAACGAAAACTCACGTTAAGGGATTTTGGTCATGA
GATTATCAAAAAGGATCTTCACCTAGATCCTTTTAAATTAAAAATGAAGTTTTAAATCAATCTAAAGTAT
ATATGAGTAAACTTGGTCTGACAGTTACCAATGCTTAATCAGTGAGGCACCTATCTCAGCGATCTGTCTA
TTTCGTTCATCCATAGTTGCCTGACTCCCCGTCGTGTAGATAACTACGATACGGGAGGGCTTACCATCTG
GCCCCAGTGCTGCAATGATACCGCGAGAACCACGCTCACCGGCTCCAGATTTATCAGCAATAAACCAGCC
AGCCGGAAGGGCCGAGCGCAGAAGTGGTCCTGCAACTTTATCCGCCTCCATCCAGTCTATTAATTGTTGC
CGGGAAGCTAGAGTAAGTAGTTCGCCAGTTAATAGTTTGCGCAACGTTGTTGCCATTGCTACAGGCATCG
TGGTGTCACGCTCGTCGTTTGGTATGGCTTCATTCAGCTCCGGTTCCCAACGATCAAGGCGAGTTACATG
ATCCCCCATGTTGTGCAAAAAAGCGGTTAGCTCCTTCGGTCCTCCGATCGTTGTCAGAAGTAAGTTGGCC
GCAGTGTTATCACTCATGGTTATGGCAGCACTGCATAATTCTCTTACTGTCATGCCATCCGTAAGATGCT
TTTCTGTGACTGGTGAGTACTCAACCAAGTCATTCTGAGAATAGTGTATGCGGCGACCGAGTTGCTCTTG
CCCGGCGTCAATACGGGATAATACCGCGCCACATAGCAGAACTTTAAAAGTGCTCATCATTGGAAAACGT
TCTTCGGGGCGAAAACTCTCAAGGATCTTACCGCTGTTGAGATCCAGTTCGATGTAACCCACTCGTGCAC
CCAACTGATCTTCAGCATCTTTTACTTTCACCAGCGTTTCTGGGTGAGCAAAAACAGGAAGGCAAAATGC
CGCAAAAAAGGGAATAAGGGCGACACGGAAATGTTGAATACTCATACTCTTCCTTTTTCAATATTATTGA
AGCATTTATCAGGGTTATTGTCTCATGAGCGGATACATATTTGAATGTATTTAGAAAAATAAACAAATAG
GGGTTCCGCGCACATTTCCCCGAAAAGTGCCAC
